Addgene plasmid #156486: pETM33_Orf10
Purpose: Bacterial expression of Sars-CoV2 Orf10 protein with His-tag and GST-tag
Depositing lab: Ylva Ivarsson. Depositing organization: Uppsala University. Publication: Identification of motif-based interactions between SARS-CoV-2 protein domains and human peptide ligands pinpoint antiviral targets. Mihalic F, Benz C, Kassa E, Lindqvist R, Simonetti L, Inturi R, Aronsson H, Andersson E, Chi CN, Davey NE, Overby AK, Jemth P, Ivarsson Y. Nat Commun. 2023 Sep 13;14(1):5636. doi: 10.1038/s41467-023-41312-8. PubMed 37704626.
Backbone
  Vector backbone: pETM33
  Backbone size w/o insert (bp): 6017
  Vector type: Bacterial Expression
Growth in bacteria
  Bacterial resistance: Kanamycin, 50 μg/mL
  Growth temperature: 37°C
  Growth strain: DH5alpha
  Growth instructions: Growth in BL21 DE3 gold 37˚C after induction with 1mM 16hours 18˚C
  Copy number: High Copy
Gene/Insert
  Gene/Insert name: Orf10
  Species: Synthetic; Severe acute respiratory syndrome coronavirus 2
  Mutation: Gene insert is codon optimized for Ecoli.
  Entrez Gene: ORF10 (a.k.a. GU280_gp11)
  Promoter: T7/LacO
  Tag / fusion protein: His-GST (N terminal on backbone)
  Cloning method: Restriction Enzyme; 5′ cloning site Nco1 (destroyed during cloning); 3′ cloning site EcoR1 (destroyed during cloning)
  Sequencing primers: 5′ CGGATCTGGAAGTTCTGTTCC; 3′ GAGTGCGGCCGCAAGCTTG
Terms and licenses: Academic/Nonprofit Terms; Industry Terms: Not Available to Industry
Depositor comments: insert amino acid sequence: GYINVFAFPFTIYSLLLCRMNSRNYIAQVDVVNFNLTx
How to cite: pETM33_Orf10 was a gift from Ylva Ivarsson (Addgene plasmid # 156486 ; http://n2t.net/addgene:156486 ; RRID:Addgene_156486)
