[The description below was written by a language model from this plasmid's Addgene catalogue record and pLannotate feature annotations shown in this document.]
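Description:
pETM33_Orf10 is a bacterial expression plasmid built on the pETM33 backbone, a pET-style vector, for producing the SARS-CoV-2 accessory protein Orf10 in E. coli as a fusion to an N-terminal His-GST tag. The plasmid is about 6.1 kb. It replicates from a ColE1/pMB1-type origin accompanied by the bom site and the rop gene, and it also carries an f1 phage origin. Selection is by kanamycin through an aminoglycoside phosphotransferase gene. The catalogue lists it as high copy, although rop normally moderates the copy number of such origins. Short tetracycline-resistance fragments and an AmpR promoter fragment in the annotation appear to be non-functional backbone remnants.

The expression cassette is driven by a T7 promoter immediately followed by a lac operator, and the plasmid supplies its own lacI repressor. Transcription therefore depends on T7 RNA polymerase from a DE3-type host and is induced with IPTG. A T7 gene 10 ribosome binding site precedes a His tag and Schistosoma japonicum glutathione S-transferase. The Orf10 coding sequence, a short synthetic gene codon-optimised for E. coli, lies downstream of GST in the unannotated stretch between GST and the T7 terminator. It was inserted between NcoI and EcoRI sites that were destroyed during cloning. The feature table also shows a second His-tag-like sequence after the insert; the depositor's insert appears to end in a stop, so this would not be expected to be translated. The dual tag allows nickel or glutathione affinity purification, and GST often improves the solubility of small proteins. The associated study used such viral proteins to map motif-based interactions with human peptide ligands.
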