Features (pLannotate 1.2.2; 20 found; start..end, strand, type, name):
      1..589     +  rep_origin     ori: high-copy-number ColE1/pMB1/pBR322/pUC origin of replication
    775..914     -  misc_feature   bom: basis of mobility region from pBR322
   1016..1207    -  CDS            rop: Rop protein, which maintains plasmids at low copy number; rop
   1224..1604    +  CDS            YPB1_ECOLX: Protein predicted: Swiss-Prot protein existence level 4. From Escherichia coli.
   1676..1967    -  CDS            TcR (fragment): tetracycline efflux protein; tet; confers resistance to tetracycline
   1982..2003    -  protein_bind   CAP binding site: CAP binding activates transcription in the presence of cAMP. E. coli catabolite activator protein
   2016..3098    -  CDS            lacI: lac repressor; lacI; The lac repressor binds to the lac operator to inhibit transcription in E. coli. This inhibition can be relieved by adding lactose or isopropyl-β-D-thiogalactopyranoside (IPTG).
   3099..3176    -  promoter       lacI promoter: lacI
   3184..3463    -  CDS            TcR (fragment): tetracycline efflux protein; tet; confers resistance to tetracycline
   3485..3503    +  promoter       T7 promoter: promoter for bacteriophage T7 RNA polymerase
   3504..3528    +  protein_bind   lac operator: The lac repressor binds to the lac operator to inhibit transcription in E. coli. This inhibition can be relieved by adding lactose or isopropyl-β-D-thiogalactopyranoside (IPTG). lac repressor encoded by lacI
   3543..3565    +  RBS            RBS: efficient ribosome binding site from bacteriophage T7 gene 10 (Olins and Rangwala, 1989)
   3578..3595    +  CDS            7xHis (fragment): 6xHis affinity tag
   3614..4267    +  CDS            GST26_SCHJA: Experimental evidence at protein level: Swiss-Prot protein existence level 1. GST isoenzymes appear to play a central role in the parasite detoxification system. Other functions are also suspected including a role in increasing the solubility of haematin in the parasite gut. From Schistosoma japonicum (Blood fluke).
   4458..4475    +  CDS            9xHis (fragment): 9xHis affinity tag
   4485..4534    +  CDS            SET1 (fragment): solubility-enhancement tag derived from T7 phage gene 10B
   4542..4589    +  terminator     T7 terminator: transcription terminator for bacteriophage T7 RNA polymerase
   4626..5054    +  rep_origin     f1 ori (sequence partly withheld): f1 bacteriophage origin of replication; arrow indicates direction of (+) strand synthesis
   5107..5164    +  promoter       AmpR promoter (fragment): bla
   5173..5988    -  CDS            KanR: aminoglycoside phosphotransferase; aph(3')-Ia; confers resistance to kanamycin in bacteria or G418 (Geneticin®) in eukaryotes
>Addgene plasmid #156486 | pETM33_Orf10 | addgene full sequence | sequence record 307737 | Addgene NGS Result
TTGAGATCCTTTTTTTCTGCGCGTAATCTGCTGCTTGCAAACAAAAAAACCACCGCTACCAGCGGTGGTT
TGTTTGCCGGATCAAGAGCTACCAACTCTTTTTCCGAAGGTAACTGGCTTCAGCAGAGCGCAGATACCAA
ATACTGTCCTTCTAGTGTAGCCGTAGTTAGGCCACCACTTCAAGAACTCTGTAGCACCGCCTACATACCT
CGCTCTGCTAATCCTGTTACCAGTGGCTGCTGCCAGTGGCGATAAGTCGTGTCTTACCGGGTTGGACTCA
AGACGATAGTTACCGGATAAGGCGCAGCGGTCGGGCTGAACGGGGGGTTCGTGCACACAGCCCAGCTTGG
AGCGAACGACCTACACCGAACTGAGATACCTACAGCGTGAGCTATGAGAAAGCGCCACGCTTCCCGAAGG
GAGAAAGGCGGACAGGTATCCGGTAAGCGGCAGGGTCGGAACAGGAGAGCGCACGAGGGAGCTTCCAGGG
GGAAACGCCTGGTATCTTTATAGTCCTGTCGGGTTTCGCCACCTCTGACTTGAGCGTCGATTTTTGTGAT
GCTCGTCAGGGGGGCGGAGCCTATGGAAAAACGCCAGCAACGCGGCCTTTTTACGGTTCCTGGCCTTTTG
CTGGCCTTTTGCTCACATGTTCTTTCCTGCGTTATCCCCTGATTCTGTGGATAACCGTATTACCGCCTTT
GAGTGAGCTGATACCGCTCGCCGCAGCCGAACGACCGAGCGCAGCGAGTCAGTGAGCGAGGAAGCGGAAG
AGCGCCTGATGCGGTATTTTCTCCTTACGCATCTGTGCGGTATTTCACACCGCAATGGTGCACTCTCAGT
ACAATCTGCTCTGATGCCGCATAGTTAAGCCAGTATACACTCCGCTATCGCTACGTGACTGGGTCATGGC
TGCGCCCCGACACCCGCCAACACCCGCTGACGCGCCCTGACGGGCTTGTCTGCTCCCGGCATCCGCTTAC
AGACAAGCTGTGACCGTCTCCGGGAGCTGCATGTGTCAGAGGTTTTCACCGTCATCACCGAAACGCGCGA
GGCAGCTGCGGTAAAGCTCATCAGCGTGGTCGTGAAGCGATTCACAGATGTCTGCCTGTTCATCCGCGTC
CAGCTCGTTGAGTTTCTCCAGAAGCGTTAATGTCTGGCTTCTGATAAAGCGGGCCATGTTAAGGGCGGTT
TTTTCCTGTTTGGTCACTGATGCCTCCGTGTAAGGGGGATTTCTGTTCATGGGGGTAATGATACCGATGA
AACGAGAGAGGATGCTCACGATACGGGTTACTGATGATGAACATGCCCGGTTACTGGAACGTTGTGAGGG
TAAACAACTGGCGGTATGGATGCGGCGGGACCAGAGAAAAATCACTCAGGGTCAATGCCAGCGCTTCGTT
AATACAGATGTAGGTGTTCCACAGGGTAGCCAGCAGCATCCTGCGATGCAGATCCGGAACATAATGGTGC
AGGGCGCTGACTTCCGCGTTTCCAGACTTTACGAAACACGGAAACCGAAGACCATTCATGTTGTTGCTCA
GGTCGCAGACGTTTTGCAGCAGCAGTCGCTTCACGTTCGCTCGCGTATCGGTGATTCATTCTGCTAACCA
GTAAGGCAACCCCGCCAGCCTAGCCGGGTCCTCAACGACAGGAGCACGATCATGCGCACCCGTGGGGCCG
CCATGCCGGCGATAATGGCCTGCTTCTCGCCGAAACGTTTGGTGGCGGGACCAGTGACGAAGGCTTGAGC
GAGGGCGTGCAAGATTCCGAATACCGCAAGCGACAGGCCGATCATCGTCGCGCTCCAGCGAAAGCGGTCC
TCGCCGAAAATGACCCAGAGCGCTGCCGGCACCTGTCCTACGAGTTGCATGATAAAGAAGACAGTCATAA
GTGCGGCGACGATAGTCATGCCCCGCGCCCACCGGAAGGAGCTGACTGGGTTGAAGGCTCTCAAGGGCAT
CGGTCGAGATCCCGGTGCCTAATGAGTGAGCTAACTTACATTAATTGCGTTGCGCTCACTGCCCGCTTTC
CAGTCGGGAAACCTGTCGTGCCAGCTGCATTAATGAATCGGCCAACGCGCGGGGAGAGGCGGTTTGCGTA
TTGGGCGCCAGGGTGGTTTTTCTTTTCACCAGTGAGACGGGCAACAGCTGATTGCCCTTCACCGCCTGGC
CCTGAGAGAGTTGCAGCAAGCGGTCCACGCTGGTTTGCCCCAGCAGGCGAAAATCCTGTTTGATGGTGGT
TAACGGCGGGATATAACATGAGCTGTCTTCGGTATCGTCGTATCCCACTACCGAGATATCCGCACCAACG
CGCAGCCCGGACTCGGTAATGGCGCGCATTGCGCCCAGCGCCATCTGATCGTTGGCAACCAGCATCGCAG
TGGGAACGATGCCCTCATTCAGCATTTGCATGGTTTGTTGAAAACCGGACATGGCACTCCAGTCGCCTTC
CCGTTCCGCTATCGGCTGAATTTGATTGCGAGTGAGATATTTATGCCAGCCAGCCAGACGCAGACGCGCC
GAGACAGAACTTAATGGGCCCGCTAACAGCGCGATTTGCTGGTGACCCAATGCGACCAGATGCTCCACGC
CCAGTCGCGTACCGTCTTCATGGGAGAAAATAATACTGTTGATGGGTGTCTGGTCAGAGACATCAAGAAA
TAACGCCGGAACATTAGTGCAGGCAGCTTCCACAGCAATGGCATCCTGGTCATCCAGCGGATAGTTAATG
ATCAGCCCACTGACGCGTTGCGCGAGAAGATTGTGCACCGCCGCTTTACAGGCTTCGACGCCGCTTCGTT
CTACCATCGACACCACCACGCTGGCACCCAGTTGATCGGCGCGAGATTTAATCGCCGCGACAATTTGCGA
CGGCGCGTGCAGGGCCAGACTGGAGGTGGCAACGCCAATCAGCAACGACTGTTTGCCCGCCAGTTGTTGT
GCCACGCGGTTGGGAATGTAATTCAGCTCCGCCATCGCCGCTTCCACTTTTTCCCGCGTTTTCGCAGAAA
CGTGGCTGGCCTGGTTCACCACGCGGGAAACGGTCTGATAAGAGACACCGGCATACTCTGCGACATCGTA
TAACGTTACTGGTTTCACATTCACCACCCTGAATTGACTCTCTTCCGGGCGCTATCATGCCATACCGCGA
AAGGTTTTGCGCCATTCGATGGTGTCCGGGATCTCGACGCTCTCCCTTATGCGACTCCTGCATTAGGAAG
CAGCCCAGTAGTAGGTTGAGGCCGTTGAGCACCGCCGCCGCAAGGAATGGTGCATGCAAGGAGATGGCGC
CCAACAGTCCCCCGGCCACGGGGCCTGCCACCATACCCACGCCGAAACAAGCGCTCATGAGCCCGAAGTG
GCGAGCCCGATCTTCCCCATCGGTGATGTCGGCGATATAGGCGCCAGCAACCGCACCTGTGGCGCCGGTG
ATGCCGGCCACGATGCGTCCGGCGTAGAGGATCGAGATCTCGATCCCGCGAAATTAATACGACTCACTAT
AGGGGAATTGTGAGCGGATAACAATTCCCCTCTAGAAATAATTTTGTTTAACTTTAAGAAGGAGATATAC
CATGAAACATCACCATCACCATCACAACACTAGTAGCAATTCCATGTCCCCTATACTAGGTTATTGGAAA
ATTAAGGGCCTTGTGCAACCCACTCGACTTCTTTTGGAATATCTTGAAGAAAAATATGAAGAGCATTTGT
ATGAGCGCGATGAAGGTGATAAATGGCGAAACAAAAAGTTTGAATTGGGTTTGGAGTTTCCCAATCTTCC
TTATTATATTGATGGTGATGTTAAATTAACACAGTCTATGGCCATCATACGTTATATAGCTGACAAGCAC
AACATGTTGGGTGGTTGTCCAAAAGAGCGTGCAGAGATTTCAATGCTTGAAGGAGCGGTTTTGGATATTA
GATACGGTGTTTCGAGAATTGCATATAGTAAAGACTTTGAAACTCTCAAAGTTGATTTTCTTAGCAAGCT
ACCTGAAATGCTGAAAATGTTCGAAGATCGTTTATGTCATAAAACATATTTAAATGGTGATCATGTAACC
CATCCTGACTTCATGTTGTATGACGCTCTTGATGTTGTTTTATACATGGACCCAATGTGCCTGGATGCGT
TCCCAAAATTAGTTTGTTTTAAAAAACGTATTGAAGCTATCCCACAAATTGATAAGTACTTGAAATCCAG
CAAGTATATAGCATGGCCTTTGCAGGGCTGGCAAGCCACGTTTGGTGGTGGCGACCATCCTCCAAAATCG
GATCTGGAAGTTCTGTTCCAGGGGCCCATGGACGGTTACATCAACGTGTTCGCGTTTCCGTTCACCATTT
ATAGCCTGCTGCTGTGCCGTATGAACAGCCGTAACTACATCGCGCAGGTTGACGTGGTTAACTTTAACCT
GACCTAAGAATTCGAGCTCCGTCGACAAGCTTGCGGCCGCACTCGAGCACCACCACCACCACCACTGAGA
TCCGGCTGCTAACAAAGCCCGAAAGGAAGCTGAGTTGGCTGCTGCCACCGCTGAGCAATAACTAGCATAA
CCCCTTGGGGCCTCTAAACGGGTCTTGAGGGGTTTTTTGCTGAAAGGAGGAACTATATCCGGATTGGCGA
ATGGG
[124 nt withheld, positions 4626-4749]
C
[91 nt withheld, positions 4751-4841]
A
[49 nt withheld, positions 4843-4891]
CCTTTGACGTTGGAGTCCACGTTCTTT
[37 nt withheld, positions 4919-4955]
ACCCTATCTCGGTCTATTCTTTTGATTTATAAGGGATTTTGCCGATTTCGGCCTATTGGTTAAAAAATGA
GCTGATTTAACAAAAATTTAACGCGAATTTTAACAAAATATTAACGCTTACAATTTAGGTGGCACTTTTC
GGGGAAATGTGCGCGGAACCCCTATTTGTTTATTTTTCTAAATACATTCAAATATGTATCCGCTCATGAA
TTAATTCTTAGAAAAACTCATCGAGCATCAAATGAAACTGCAATTTATTCATATCAGGATTATCAATACC
ATATTTTTGAAAAAGCCGTTTCTGTAATGAAGGAGAAAACTCACCGAGGCAGTTCCATAGGATGGCAAGA
TCCTGGTATCGGTCTGCGATTCCGACTCGTCCAACATCAATACAACCTATTAATTTCCCCTCGTCAAAAA
TAAGGTTATCAAGTGAGAAATCACCATGAGTGACGACTGAATCCGGTGAGAATGGCAAAAGTTTATGCAT
TTCTTTCCAGACTTGTTCAACAGGCCAGCCATTACGCTCGTCATCAAAATCACTCGCATCAACCAAACCG
TTATTCATTCGTGATTGCGCCTGAGCGAGACGAAATACGCGATCGCTGTTAAAAGGACAATTACAAACAG
GAATCGAATGCAACCGGCGCAGGAACACTGCCAGCGCATCAACAATATTTTCACCTGAATCAGGATATTC
TTCTAATACCTGGAATGCTGTTTTCCCGGGGATCGCAGTGGTGAGTAACCATGCATCATCAGGAGTACGG
ATAAAATGCTTGATGGTCGGAAGAGGCATAAATTCCGTCAGCCAGTTTAGTCTGACCATCTCATCTGTAA
CATCATTGGCAACGCTACCTTTGCCATGTTTCAGAAACAACTCTGGCGCATCGGGCTTCCCATACAATCG
ATAGATTGTCGCACCTGATTGCCCGACATTATCGCGAGCCCATTTATACCCATATAAATCAGCATCCATG
TTGGAATTTAATCGCGGCCTAGAGCAAGACGTTTCCCGTTGAATATGGCTCATAACACCCCTTGTATTAC
TGTTTATGTAAGCAGACAGTTTTATTGTTCATGACCAAAATCCCTTAACGTGAGTTTTCGTTCCACTGAG
CGTCAGACCCCGTAGAAAAGATCAAAGGATCTTC
